Addgene plasmid #15420: FLAG-MED19
Depositing lab: Joan Conaway & Ronald Conaway. Depositing organization: Stowers Institute for Medical Research. Publication: Identification of mammalian Mediator subunits with similarities to yeast Mediator subunits Srb5, Srb6, Med11, and Rox3. Sato S, Tomomori-Sato C, Banks CA, Sorokina I, Parmely TJ, Kong SE, Jin J, Cai Y, Lane WS, Brower CS, Conaway RC, Conaway JW. J Biol Chem. 2003 Apr 25. 278(17):15123-7. 10.1074/jbc.C300054200 PubMed 12584197.
Backbone
  Vector backbone: pcDNA3.1 N-FLAG/Hyg
  Backbone manufacturer: Invitrogen, modified at Conaway lab
  Backbone size w/o insert (bp): 5600
  Vector type: Mammalian Expression
  Selectable markers: Hygromycin
Growth in bacteria
  Bacterial resistance: Ampicillin, 100 μg/mL
  Growth temperature: 37°C
  Growth strain: DH5alpha
  Copy number: High Copy
Gene/Insert
  Gene/Insert name: MED19 (alt names: LCMR1; Rox3)
  Species: M. musculus (mouse)
  Insert size (bp): 735
  Mutation: N/A
  GenBank ID: AK010552 AW044776
  Entrez Gene: Med19 (a.k.a. LCMR1, 2410018M14Rik, 3110040A13Rik, DKFZp586K0524)
  Tag / fusion protein: FLAG (N terminal on backbone)
  Cloning method: Restriction Enzyme; 5′ cloning site XhoI (not destroyed); 3′ cloning site BamHI (destroyed during cloning)
  Sequencing primers: 5′ T7; 3′ BGH reverse
Terms and licenses: Academic/Nonprofit Terms; Industry Terms: Not Available to Industry
How to cite: FLAG-MED19 was a gift from Joan Conaway & Ronald Conaway (Addgene plasmid # 15420 ; http://n2t.net/addgene:15420 ; RRID:Addgene_15420)
