[The description below was written by a language model from this plasmid's Addgene catalogue record.]
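Description:
FLAG-MED19 is a mammalian expression plasmid built on pcDNA3.1 N-FLAG/Hyg, a laboratory-modified version of the commercial pcDNA3.1 hygromycin vector (about 5.6 kb without insert) that supplies an N-terminal FLAG epitope from the backbone. It is propagated in E. coli as a high-copy plasmid under ampicillin selection, and it carries a hygromycin resistance marker so that transfected mammalian cells can be selected, for example to derive stable lines.

The insert is a roughly 735 bp mouse Med19 coding sequence (also known as LCMR1, and related to yeast Rox3), with no recorded mutation. It was cloned by restriction digestion between an XhoI site at the 5′ end, which is retained, and a BamHI site at the 3′ end, which was destroyed during cloning, placing the gene in frame behind the FLAG tag. The record does not explicitly list the promoter or polyadenylation signal. However, the recommended sequencing primers, T7 forward and BGH reverse, fit the standard pcDNA3.1 layout, in which a CMV promoter and T7 promoter lie upstream of the cloning site and the bovine growth hormone polyadenylation signal lies downstream. No feature table is provided to confirm these elements.

MED19 is a subunit of the Mediator complex, a transcriptional coactivator that links regulatory factors to RNA polymerase II. The associated publication concerns the identification of mammalian Mediator subunits similar to yeast components, including Rox3. In that context, the construct is suited to expressing FLAG-tagged MED19 in mammalian cells for anti-FLAG detection or immunopurification of the protein and its associated Mediator components.
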