>Addgene plasmid #15420 | FLAG-MED19 | depositor partial sequence | sequence record 8283 | Author sequence
ATGGAGAACTTCACGGCACTGTTTGGAGCTCAGACTGACCCCCCACCGCCACCAAGCGCCCTAGGCTTTG
GGCCTGGAAAGCCACCCCCGCCACCCCCTCCTCCTCCGGGAGGTGGTCCAGGCGCAGCCCCGCCCTCGAC
GGCAACCTCGGCCCCCGCAGGAGCGGATAAGTCGACGGCTGGAAGTGGCCCCTTCTACCTGATGCGGGAA
TTGCCAGGCAGCACAGAGCTGACGGGCAGCACCAATTTAATCACACACTACAACCTGGAGCAGGCCTATA
ATAAGTTCTGTGGGAAGAAAGTGAAGGAGAAGCTAAGTAACTTCCTGCCTGACCTGCCAGGGATGATTGA
TCTCCCTGGCTCTCATGACAACAGCAGCCTCCGATCCCTCATTGAGAAGCCTCCTATTCTTGGTGGCTCT
TTTAATCCAATCACAGGGACCATGCTGTCTGGTTTCCGCCTCCACACTGGCCCGTTGCCAGAGCAGTGTC
GTCTGATGCATATTCAGCCACCCAAGAAGAAGAATAAGCATAAGCACAAACAGAGCCGCACCCAGGATCC
TGTTCCCCCAGAAACACCATCTGATTCAGATCACAAGAAGAAGAAAAAGAAGAAAGAGGAGGATCCTGAA
CGAAAAAGGAAGAAGAAAGAAAAGAAGAAGAAGAAGAACCGACATAGTCCAGACCACCCAGGTATGGGCA
GCTCTCAAGCCAGCAGCAGCAGCAGCCTCCGCTAA
