>Addgene plasmid #15420 | FLAG-MED19 | addgene partial sequence | sequence record 21872 | T7 5'-TAATACGACTCACTATAGGG-3'
ACAAGGACGATGATGACAAGCTCGAGACCATGGAGAACTTCACGGCACTGTTTGGAGCTCAGACTGACCC
CCCACCGCCACCAAGCGCCCTAGGCTTTGGGCCTGGAAAGCCACCCCCGCCACCCCCTCCTCCTCCGGGA
GGTGGTCCAGGCGCAGCCCCGCCCTCGACGGCAACCTCGGCCCCCGCAGGAGCGGATAAGTCGACGGCTG
GAAGTGGCCCCTTCTACCTGATGCGGGAATTGCCAGGCAGCACAGAGCTGACGGGCAGCACCAATTTAAT
CACACACTACAACCTGGAGCAGGCCTATAATAAGTTCTGTGGGAAGAAAGTGAAGGAGAAGCTAAGTAAC
TTCCTGCCTGACCTGCCAGGGATGATTGATCTCCCTGGCTCTCATGACAACAGCAGCCTCCGATCCCTCA
TTGAGAAGCCTCCTATTCTTGGTGGCTCTTTTAATCCAATCACAGGGACCATGCTGTCTGGTTTCCGCCT
CCACACTGGCCCGTTGCCAGAGCAGTGTCGTCTGATGCATATTCAGCCACCCAAGAAGAAGAATAAGCAT
AAGCACAAACAGAGCCGCACCCAGGATCCTGTTCCCCCAGAAACACCATCTGATTCAGATCACAAGAAGA
AGAAAAAGAAGAAAGAGGAGGATCCTGAACGAAAAAGGAAGAAGAAAGAAAAGAAGAAGAAGAAGAACCG
ACATAGTCCAGACCACCCAGGTATGGGCAGCTCTCAAGCCAGCAGCAGCAGCAGCCTCCGC
